Addgene plasmid #228953: sg_Cdkn1a_i1-ipUSEPR-TR657
Purpose: Knockdown of Cdkn1a in mammalian cells
Depositing lab: Sika Zheng. Depositing organization: University of California, Riverside. Publication: Epistatic interactions between NMD and TRP53 control progenitor cell maintenance and brain size. Lin L, Zhao J, Kubota N, Li Z, Lam YL, Nguyen LP, Yang L, Pokharel SP, Blue SM, Yee BA, Chen R, Yeo GW, Chen CW, Chen L, Zheng S. Neuron. 2024 Jul 3;112(13):2157-2176.e12. doi: 10.1016/j.neuron.2024.04.006. Epub 2024 May 1. PubMed 38697111.
Backbone
  Vector backbone: sgTR657_ipUSEPR
  Vector type: Lentiviral
Growth in bacteria
  Bacterial resistance: Ampicillin, 100 μg/mL
  Growth temperature: 37°C
  Growth strain: NEB Stable
  Copy number: Unknown
Gene/Insert
  Gene/Insert name: sg_Cdkn1a_i1
  gRNA/shRNA sequence: GCCGCGGTGTCAGAGTCTAG
  Species: M. musculus (mouse)
  Entrez Gene: Cdkn1a (a.k.a. CAP20, CDKI, CIP1, Cdkn1, P21, SDI1, Waf1, mda6, p21Cip1, p21WAF)
Terms and licenses: Academic/Nonprofit Terms; Industry Terms: Not Available to Industry
How to cite: sg_Cdkn1a_i1-ipUSEPR-TR657 was a gift from Sika Zheng (Addgene plasmid # 228953 ; http://n2t.net/addgene:228953 ; RRID:Addgene_228953)
