[The description below was written by a language model from this plasmid's Addgene catalogue record and pLannotate feature annotations shown in this document.]
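Description:
sg_Cdkn1a_i1-ipUSEPR-TR657 is a lentiviral single-guide RNA expression plasmid of about 7.8 kb, built on the sgTR657_ipUSEPR backbone and carrying a guide directed against mouse Cdkn1a (p21/Cip1/Waf1). It is propagated in bacteria through a high-copy ColE1/pUC-type origin and selected with ampicillin via the β-lactamase gene and its own promoter. The viral portion has a CMV enhancer/promoter fused to a truncated HIV-1 5' LTR, which drives transcription of the viral genome in packaging cells. This is followed by the Ψ packaging signal with a flanking gag fragment, the Rev response element for Rev-dependent nuclear export, and the cPPT/CTS, which aids transduction. A second truncated LTR, preceded by a nef-derived fragment, closes the transfer cassette. Packaging functions are not annotated and would be supplied in trans.

The payload consists of two transcription units. A human U6 RNA polymerase III promoter drives the Cdkn1a-targeting spacer joined to a Streptococcus pyogenes tracrRNA-derived scaffold, giving a guide compatible with SpCas9-based systems. Downstream, an EF-1α core promoter expresses puromycin N-acetyltransferase followed by the far-red fluorescent protein TagRFP657, with a WPRE to enhance transcript expression. Transduced cells can therefore be selected with puromycin or followed by far-red fluorescence. The element linking the two coding sequences is not annotated. No Cas9 or dCas9 gene is annotated, so the effector must come from elsewhere. The stated purpose is knockdown of Cdkn1a in mammalian cells, but the record does not specify which Cas9 variant is intended.
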