Features (pLannotate 1.2.2; 21 found; start..end, strand, type, name):
     31..83      -  misc_feature   bom (fragment): basis of mobility region from pBR322
    238..617     +  enhancer       CMV enhancer: human cytomegalovirus immediate early enhancer
    618..817     +  promoter       CMV promoter: human cytomegalovirus (CMV) immediate early promoter
    835..1015    +  LTR            5' LTR (truncated): truncated 5' long terminal repeat (LTR) from HIV-1
   1062..1187    +  misc_feature   HIV-1 Ψ: packaging signal of human immunodeficiency virus type 1
   1171..1509    +  CDS            HIV-1 gag (fragment): gag protein from human immunodeficiency virus 1; gag
   1684..1917    +  misc_feature   RRE: The Rev response element (RRE) of HIV-1 allows for Rev-dependent mRNA export from the nucleus to the cytoplasm.
   2294..2394    +  CDS            Rev (fragment): human immunodeficiency virus 1 (HIV-1) Rev protein; rev; enhances nuclear export of unspliced and incompletely spliced viral mRNAs
   2444..2561    +  misc_feature   cPPT/CTS: central polypurine tract and central termination sequence of HIV-1
   2654..2894    +  promoter       U6 promoter: RNA polymerase III promoter for human U6 snRNA
   2941..3008    +  misc_RNA       tracrRNA (fragment): trans-activating CRISPR RNA for the Streptococcus pyogenes CRISPR/Cas9 system
   3070..3281    +  promoter       EF-1α core promoter: core promoter for human elongation factor EF-1α
   3332..3928    +  CDS            PuroR (fragment): puromycin N-acetyltransferase; pac from Streptomyces; confers resistance to puromycin
   4007..4708    +  CDS            TagRFP657: far-red monomeric fluorescent protein with an emission peak at 657 nm (Morozova et al., 2010) derived from mKate
   4731..5319    +  misc_feature   WPRE: woodchuck hepatitis virus posttranscriptional regulatory element
   5320..5339    +  misc_feature   MCS (fragment): pBluescript multiple cloning site
   5341..5841    +  CDS            nef (fragment): NEF_HV1LA - Experimental evidence at protein level: Swiss-Prot protein existence level 1. Extracellular Nef protein targets CD4(+) T-lymphocytes for apoptosis by interacting with CXCR4 surface receptors. From Human immunodeficiency virus type 1 group M subtype B (isolate Lai) (HIV-1).
   5848..6028    +  LTR            5' LTR (truncated): truncated 5' long terminal repeat (LTR) from HIV-1
   6090..6678    -  rep_origin     ori: high-copy-number ColE1/pMB1/pBR322/pUC origin of replication
   6849..7709    -  CDS            AmpR: β-lactamase; bla; confers resistance to ampicillin, carbenicillin, and related antibiotics
   7710..7814    -  promoter       AmpR promoter: bla
>Addgene plasmid #228953 | sg_Cdkn1a_i1-ipUSEPR-TR657 | addgene full sequence | sequence record 457225 | Addgene NGS Result
GTCGACGGATCGGGAGATCTCCCGATCCCCTATGGTGCACTCTCAGTACAATCTGCTCTGATGCCGCATA
GTTAAGCCAGTATCTGCTCCCTGCTTGTGTGTTGGAGGTCGCTGAGTAGTGCGCGAGCAAAATTTAAGCT
ACAACAAGGCAAGGCTTGACCGACAATTGCATGAAGAATCTGCTTAGGGTTAGGCGTTTTGCGCTGCTTC
GCGATGTACGGGCCAGATATACGCGTTGACATTGATTATTGACTAGTTATTAATAGTAATCAATTACGGG
GTCATTAGTTCATAGCCCATATATGGAGTTCCGCGTTACATAACTTACGGTAAATGGCCCGCCTGGCTGA
CCGCCCAACGACCCCCGCCCATTGACGTCAATAATGACGTATGTTCCCATAGTAACGCCAATAGGGACTT
TCCATTGACGTCAATGGGTGGAGTATTTACGGTAAACTGCCCACTTGGCAGTACATCAAGTGTATCATAT
GCCAAGTACGCCCCCTATTGACGTCAATGACGGTAAATGGCCCGCCTGGCATTATGCCCAGTACATGACC
TTATGGGACTTTCCTACTTGGCAGTACATCTACGTATTAGTCATCGCTATTACCATGGTGATGCGGTTTT
GGCAGTACATCAATGGGCGTGGATAGCGGTTTGACTCACGGGGATTTCCAAGTCTCCACCCCATTGACGT
CAATGGGAGTTTGTTTTGGCACCAAAATCAACGGGACTTTCCAAAATGTCGTAACAACTCCGCCCCATTG
ACGCAAATGGGCGGTAGGCGTGTACGGTGGGAGGTCTATATAAGCAGCGCGTTTTGCCTGTACTGGGTCT
CTCTGGTTAGACCAGATCTGAGCCTGGGAGCTCTCTGGCTAACTAGGGAACCCACTGCTTAAGCCTCAAT
AAAGCTTGCCTTGAGTGCTTCAAGTAGTGTGTGCCCGTCTGTTGTGTGACTCTGGTAACTAGAGATCCCT
CAGACCCTTTTAGTCAGTGTGGAAAATCTCTAGCAGTGGCGCCCGAACAGGGACTTGAAAGCGAAAGGGA
AACCAGAGGAGCTCTCTCGACGCAGGACTCGGCTTGCTGAAGCGCGCACGGCAAGAGGCGAGGGGCGGCG
ACTGGTGAGTACGCCAAAAATTTTGACTAGCGGAGGCTAGAAGGAGAGAGATGGGTGCGAGAGCGTCAGT
ATTAAGCGGGGGAGAATTAGATCGCGATGGGAAAAAATTCGGTTAAGGCCAGGGGGAAAGAAAAAATATA
AATTAAAACATATAGTATGGGCAAGCAGGGAGCTAGAACGATTCGCAGTTAATCCTGGCCTGTTAGAAAC
ATCAGAAGGCTGTAGACAAATACTGGGACAGCTACAACCATCCCTTCAGACAGGATCAGAAGAACTTAGA
TCATTATATAATACAGTAGCAACCCTCTATTGTGTGCATCAAAGGATAGAGATAAAAGACACCAAGGAAG
CTTTAGACAAGATAGAGGAAGAGCAAAACAAAAGTAAGACCACCGCACAGCAAGCGGCCGGCCGCTGATC
TTCAGACCTGGAGGAGGAGATATGAGGGACAATTGGAGAAGTGAATTATATAAATATAAAGTAGTAAAAA
TTGAACCATTAGGAGTAGCACCCACCAAGGCAAAGAGAAGAGTGGTGCAGAGAGAAAAAAGAGCAGTGGG
AATAGGAGCTTTGTTCCTTGGGTTCTTGGGAGCAGCAGGAAGCACTATGGGCGCAGCGTCAATGACGCTG
ACGGTACAGGCCAGACAATTATTGTCTGGTATAGTGCAGCAGCAGAACAATTTGCTGAGGGCTATTGAGG
CGCAACAGCATCTGTTGCAACTCACAGTCTGGGGCATCAAGCAGCTCCAGGCAAGAATCCTGGCTGTGGA
AAGATACCTAAAGGATCAACAGCTCCTGGGGATTTGGGGTTGCTCTGGAAAACTCATTTGCACCACTGCT
GTGCCTTGGAATGCTAGTTGGAGTAATAAATCTCTGGAACAGATTTGGAATCACACGACCTGGATGGAGT
GGGACAGAGAAATTAACAATTACACAAGCTTAATACACTCCTTAATTGAAGAATCGCAAAACCAGCAAGA
AAAGAATGAACAAGAATTATTGGAATTAGATAAATGGGCAAGTTTGTGGAATTGGTTTAACATAACAAAT
TGGCTGTGGTATATAAAATTATTCATAATGATAGTAGGAGGCTTGGTAGGTTTAAGAATAGTTTTTGCTG
TACTTTCTATAGTGAATAGAGTTAGGCAGGGATATTCACCATTATCGTTTCAGACCCACCTCCCAACCCC
GAGGGGACCCGACAGGCCCGAAGGAATAGAAGAAGAAGGTGGAGAGAGAGACAGAGACAGATCCATTCGA
TTAGTGAACGGATCGGCACTGCGTGCGCCAATTCTGCAGACAAATGGCAGTATTCATCCACAATTTTAAA
AGAAAAGGGGGGATTGGGGGGTACAGTGCAGGGGAAAGAATAGTAGACATAATAGCAACAGACATACAAA
CTAAAGAATTACAAAAACAAATTACAAAAATTCAAAATTTTCGGGTTTATTACAGGGACAGCAGAGATCC
AGTTTGGTTAGTACCGGGCCCGGGTCGACTAGTGATCAGTGTGAGGGAGTGTAAAGCTGGTTTGAGGGCC
TATTTCCCATGATTCCTTCATATTTGCATATACGATACAAGGCTGTTAGAGAGATAATTAGAATTAATTT
GACTGTAAACACAAAGATATTAGTACAAAATACGTGACGTAGAAAGTAATAATTTCTTGGGTAGTTTGCA
GTTTTAAAATTATGTTTTAAAATGGACTATCATATGCTTACCGTAACTTGAAAGTATTTCGATTTCTTGG
CTTTATATATCTTGTGGAAAGGACGAAACACCGCCGCGGTGTCAGAGTCTAGGTTTAAGAGCTATGCTGG
AAACAGCATAGCAAGTTTAAATAAGGCTAGTCCGTTATCAACTTGAAAAAGTGGCACCGAGTCGGTGCTT
TTTTAAACCGCTGTTCCTAGGAATCCCGAGGCCTTCGAGTGGCTCCGGTGCCCGTCAGTGGGCAGAGCGC
ACATCGCCCACAGTCCCCGAGAAGTTGGGGGGAGGGGTCGGCAATTGAACCGGTGCCTAGAGAAGGTGGC
GCGGGGTAAACTGGGAAAGTGATGTCGTGTACTGGCTCCGCCTTTTTCCCGAGGGTGGGGGAGAACCGTA
TATAAGTGCAGTAGTCGCCGTGAACGTTCTTTTTCGCAACGGGTTTGCCGCCAGAACACAGGTGTCGTGA
CGCGGGACCCGACATTAGCGCTACAGCTTAAGCGGGCCACCATGACCGAGTACAAGCCCACGGTGCGCCT
CGCCACCCGCGACGACGTCCCCAGGGCCGTACGCACCCTCGCCGCCGCGTTCGCCGACTACCCCGCCACG
CGCCACACCGTCGATCCGGACCGCCACATCGAGCGGGTCACCGAGCTGCAAGAACTCTTCCTCACGCGCG
TCGGGCTCGACATCGGCAAGGTGTGGGTCGCGGACGACGGCGCCGCCGTGGCGGTCTGGACCACGCCGGA
GAGCGTCGAAGCGGGGGCGGTGTTCGCCGAGATCGGCCCGCGCATGGCCGAGTTGAGCGGTTCCCGGCTG
GCCGCGCAGCAACAGATGGAAGGCCTCCTGGCGCCGCACCGGCCCAAGGAGCCCGCGTGGTTCCTGGCCA
CCGTCGGAGTCTCGCCCGACCACCAGGGCAAGGGTCTGGGCAGCGCCGTCGTGCTCCCCGGAGTGGAGGC
GGCCGAGCGCGCCGGGGTGCCCGCCTTCCTGGAGACCTCCGCGCCCCGCAACCTCCCCTTCTACGAGCGG
CTCGGCTTCACCGTCACCGCCGACGTCGAGGTGCCCGAAGGACCGCGCACCTGGTGCATGACCCGCAAGC
CCGGTGCCGCTAGCGGCAGCGGCGCCACCAACTTCAGCCTGCTGAAGCAGGCCGGCGACGTGGAGGAGAA
CCCCGGCCCCGGATCCATGAGCGAGCTGATCACCGAGAACATGCACATGAAGCTGTACATGGAGGGCACC
GTGAACAACCACCACTTCAAGTGCACATCCGAGGGCGAAGGCAAGCCCTACGAGGGCACCCAGACCCAGA
GAATCAAGGTGGTCGAGGGCGGCCCTCTCCCCTTCGCCTTCGACATCCTGGCTACCAGCTTCATGTACGG
CAGTCACACCTTCATCAACCACACCCAGGGCATCCCCGACTTCTGGAAGCAGTCCTTCCCTGAGGGCTTC
ACATGGGAGAGAGTCACCACATACGAAGACGGGGGCGTGCTGACCGCTACCCAGGACACCAGCCTCCAGG
ACGGCTGCCTCATCTACAACGTCAAGATCAGAGGGGTGAACTTCCCATCCAACGGCCCTGTGATGCAGAA
GAAAACACTCGGCTGGGAGGCCCACACCGAGATGCTGTACCCCGCTGACGGCGGCCTGGAAGGCAGAACC
GCGCTGGCCCTGAAGCTCGTGGGCGGGGGCCACCTGATCTGCAACTTCAAGACCACATACAGATCCAAGA
AACCCGCTAAGAACCTCAAGATGCCCGGCGTCTACTATGTGGACTACAGACTGGAAAGAATCAAGGAGGC
CGACAAAGAGACCTACGTCGAGCAGCACGAGGTGGCTGTGGCCAGATACTGCGACCTCCCTAGCAAACTG
GGGCACAAGCTTAATTAATCTAGACCGCGGCGCGCCCGATAATCAACCTCTGGATTACAAAATTTGTGAA
AGATTGACTGGTATTCTTAACTATGTTGCTCCTTTTACGCTATGTGGATACGCTGCTTTAATGCCTTTGT
ATCATGCTATTGCTTCCCGTATGGCTTTCATTTTCTCCTCCTTGTATAAATCCTGGTTGCTGTCTCTTTA
TGAGGAGTTGTGGCCCGTTGTCAGGCAACGTGGCGTGGTGTGCACTGTGTTTGCTGACGCAACCCCCACT
GGTTGGGGCATTGCCACCACCTGTCAGCTCCTTTCCGGGACTTTCGCTTTCCCCCTCCCTATTGCCACGG
CGGAACTCATCGCCGCCTGCCTTGCCCGCTGCTGGACAGGGGCTCGGCTGTTGGGCACTGACAATTCCGT
GGTGTTGTCGGGGAAATCATCGTCCTTTCCTTGGCTGCTCGCCTGTGTTGCCACCTGGATTCTGCGCGGG
ACGTCCTTCTGCTACGTCCCTTCGGCCCTCAATCCAGCGGACCTTCCTTCCCGCGGCCTGCTGCCGGCTC
TGCGGCCTCTTCCGCGTCTTCGCCTTCGCCCTCAGACGAGTCGGATCTCCCTTTGGGCCGCCTCCCCGCA
TCGATACCGTCGACCTCGATCGAGACCTAGAAAAACATGGAGCAATCACAAGTAGCAATACAGCAGCTAC
CAATGCTGATTGTGCCTGGCTAGAAGCACAAGAGGAGGAGGAGGTGGGTTTTCCAGTCACACCTCAGGTA
CCTTTAAGACCAATGACTTACAAGGCAGCTGTAGATCTTAGCCACTTTTTAAAAGAAAAGGGGGGACTGG
AAGGGCTAATTCACTCCCAACGAAGACAAGATATCCTTGATCTGTGGATCTACCACACACAAGGCTACTT
CCCTGATTGGCAGAACTACACACCAGGGCCAGGGATCAGATATCCACTGACCTTTGGATGGTGCTACAAG
CTAGTACCAGTTGAGCAAGAGAAGGTAGAAGAAGCCAATGAAGGAGAGAACACCCGCTTGTTACACCCTG
TGAGCCTGCATGGGATGGATGACCCGGAGAGAGAAGTATTAGAGTGGAGGTTTGACAGCCGCCTAGCATT
TCATCACATGGCCCGAGAGCTGCATCCGGACTGTACTGGGTCTCTCTGGTTAGACCAGATCTGAGCCTGG
GAGCTCTCTGGCTAACTAGGGAACCCACTGCTTAAGCCTCAATAAAGCTTGCCTTGAGTGCTTCAAGTAG
TGTGTGCCCGTCTGTTGTGTGACTCTGGTAACTAGAGATCCCTCAGACCCTTTTAGTCAGTGTGGAAAAT
CTCTAGCAGCATGTGAGCAAAAGGCCAGCAAAAGGCCAGGAACCGTAAAAAGGCCGCGTTGCTGGCGTTT
TTCCATAGGCTCCGCCCCCCTGACGAGCATCACAAAAATCGACGCTCAAGTCAGAGGTGGCGAAACCCGA
CAGGACTATAAAGATACCAGGCGTTTCCCCCTGGAAGCTCCCTCGTGCGCTCTCCTGTTCCGACCCTGCC
GCTTACCGGATACCTGTCCGCCTTTCTCCCTTCGGGAAGCGTGGCGCTTTCTCATAGCTCACGCTGTAGG
TATCTCAGTTCGGTGTAGGTCGTTCGCTCCAAGCTGGGCTGTGTGCACGAACCCCCCGTTCAGCCCGACC
GCTGCGCCTTATCCGGTAACTATCGTCTTGAGTCCAACCCGGTAAGACACGACTTATCGCCACTGGCAGC
AGCCACTGGTAACAGGATTAGCAGAGCGAGGTATGTAGGCGGTGCTACAGAGTTCTTGAAGTGGTGGCCT
AACTACGGCTACACTAGAAGAACAGTATTTGGTATCTGCGCTCTGCTGAAGCCAGTTACCTTCGGAAAAA
GAGTTGGTAGCTCTTGATCCGGCAAACAAACCACCGCTGGTAGCGGTGGTTTTTTTGTTTGCAAGCAGCA
GATTACGCGCAGAAAAAAAGGATCTCAAGAAGATCCTTTGATCTTTTCTACGGGGTCTGACGCTCAGTGG
AACGAAAACTCACGTTAAGGGATTTTGGTCATGAGATTATCAAAAAGGATCTTCACCTAGATCCTTTTAA
ATTAAAAATGAAGTTTTAAATCAATCTAAAGTATATATGAGTAAACTTGGTCTGACAGTTACCAATGCTT
AATCAGTGAGGCACCTATCTCAGCGATCTGTCTATTTCGTTCATCCATAGTTGCCTGACTCCCCGTCGTG
TAGATAACTACGATACGGGAGGGCTTACCATCTGGCCCCAGTGCTGCAATGATACCGCGAGACCCACGCT
CACCGGCTCCAGATTTATCAGCAATAAACCAGCCAGCCGGAAGGGCCGAGCGCAGAAGTGGTCCTGCAAC
TTTATCCGCCTCCATCCAGTCTATTAATTGTTGCCGGGAAGCTAGAGTAAGTAGTTCGCCAGTTAATAGT
TTGCGCAACGTTGTTGCCATTGCTACAGGCATCGTGGTGTCACGCTCGTCGTTTGGTATGGCTTCATTCA
GCTCCGGTTCCCAACGATCAAGGCGAGTTACATGATCCCCCATGTTGTGCAAAAAAGCGGTTAGCTCCTT
CGGTCCTCCGATCGTTGTCAGAAGTAAGTTGGCCGCAGTGTTATCACTCATGGTTATGGCAGCACTGCAT
AATTCTCTTACTGTCATGCCATCCGTAAGATGCTTTTCTGTGACTGGTGAGTACTCAACCAAGTCATTCT
GAGAATAGTGTATGCGGCGACCGAGTTGCTCTTGCCCGGCGTCAATACGGGATAATACCGCGCCACATAG
CAGAACTTTAAAAGTGCTCATCATTGGAAAACGTTCTTCGGGGCGAAAACTCTCAAGGATCTTACCGCTG
TTGAGATCCAGTTCGATGTAACCCACTCGTGCACCCAACTGATCTTCAGCATCTTTTACTTTCACCAGCG
TTTCTGGGTGAGCAAAAACAGGAAGGCAAAATGCCGCAAAAAAGGGAATAAGGGCGACACGGAAATGTTG
AATACTCATACTCTTCCTTTTTCAATATTATTGAAGCATTTATCAGGGTTATTGTCTCATGAGCGGATAC
ATATTTGAATGTATTTAGAAAAATAAACAAATAGGGGTTCCGCGCACATTTCCCCGAAAAGTGCCACCTG
AC
